Addgene plasmid #187854: pSuper-si-CS
Purpose: a human siRNA-expressing plasmid targeting CS
Depositing lab: Yan Zeng. Depositing organization: Nanjing Agricultural University.
Backbone
  Vector backbone: pSuper
  Vector type: Mammalian Expression
Growth in bacteria
  Bacterial resistance: Ampicillin, 100 μg/mL
  Growth temperature: 37°C
  Growth strain: DH5alpha
  Copy number: High Copy
Gene/Insert
  Gene/Insert name: si-CS
  gRNA/shRNA sequence: AGAGUUUGCUCUGGAAACAUCC
  Species: H. sapiens (human)
  Entrez Gene: CS
  Cloning method: Restriction Enzyme; 5′ cloning site unknown (unknown if destroyed)
Terms and licenses: Academic/Nonprofit Terms; Industry Terms: Not Available to Industry
How to cite: pSuper-si-CS was a gift from Yan Zeng (Addgene plasmid # 187854 ; http://n2t.net/addgene:187854 ; RRID:Addgene_187854)
