[The description below was written by a language model from this plasmid's Addgene catalogue record and pLannotate feature annotations shown in this document.]
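Description:
pSuper-si-CS is a small (about 3.3 kb) mammalian RNA-interference plasmid built on the pSuper backbone, designed to express a short interfering/hairpin RNA against human CS (by its gene symbol, citrate synthase). It is maintained in E. coli as a high-copy plasmid through a ColE1/pUC-type origin of replication and selected with ampicillin via the β-lactamase (AmpR) gene and its native promoter. The backbone is derived from a pBluescript-type phagemid. This shows in the f1 bacteriophage origin (which spans the numbering origin of the circular record), the flanking T7 and T3 phage promoters, and the lac promoter/operator, CAP site, and lacZα and lacI fragments. All of these are remnants of the cloning vector rather than functional parts of the knockdown cassette.

The working element is the human H1 RNA promoter, an RNA polymerase III promoter that drives precise, high-level transcription of short RNAs lacking a cap or poly(A) tail. It sits on the reverse strand between two fragments of the pBluescript multiple cloning site. The si-CS insert itself is not annotated in the feature table; it presumably lies in the short unannotated stretch immediately downstream of H1, though the 5′ cloning site is recorded as unknown. In pSuper-type designs the transcript typically folds into a hairpin that is processed by the cell's RNAi machinery into an siRNA directing degradation of the target mRNA.

No mammalian selection marker or reporter is annotated, so the plasmid is suited to transient transfection of human cells. Its use is to deplete CS in loss-of-function studies.
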