Features (pLannotate 1.2.2; 14 found; start..end, strand, type, name):
    457..612     -  CDS            lacZα (fragment): LacZα fragment of β-galactosidase; lacZ fragment
    620..638     +  promoter       T7 promoter: promoter for bacteriophage T7 RNA polymerase
    742..768     -  misc_feature   MCS (fragment): pBluescript multiple cloning site
    775..989     -  promoter       H1 promoter: human H1 RNA promoter
    988..1049    -  misc_feature   MCS (fragment): pBluescript multiple cloning site
   1062..1080    -  promoter       T3 promoter: promoter for bacteriophage T3 RNA polymerase
   1125..1141    -  protein_bind   lac operator: The lac repressor binds to the lac operator to inhibit transcription in E. coli. This inhibition can be relieved by adding lactose or isopropyl-β-D-thiogalactopyranoside (IPTG). lac repressor encoded by lacI
   1149..1179    -  promoter       lac promoter: promoter for the E. coli lac operon
   1194..1215    -  protein_bind   CAP binding site: CAP binding activates transcription in the presence of cAMP. E. coli catabolite activator protein
   1228..1320    -  CDS            lacI (fragment): lac repressor; lacI; The lac repressor binds to the lac operator to inhibit transcription in E. coli. This inhibition can be relieved by adding lactose or isopropyl-β-D-thiogalactopyranoside (IPTG).
   1503..2091    -  rep_origin     ori: high-copy-number ColE1/pMB1/pBR322/pUC origin of replication
   2262..3122    -  CDS            AmpR: β-lactamase; bla; confers resistance to ampicillin, carbenicillin, and related antibiotics
   3123..3227    -  promoter       AmpR promoter: bla
   3254..355     +  rep_origin     f1 ori (across the origin) (sequence partly withheld): f1 bacteriophage origin of replication; arrow indicates direction of (+) strand synthesis
>Addgene plasmid #187854 | pSuper-si-CS | addgene full sequence | sequence record 369881 | Addgene NGS Result
[120 nt withheld, positions 1-120]
C
[91 nt withheld, positions 122-212]
A
[49 nt withheld, positions 214-262]
CCTTTGACGTTGGAGTCCACGTTCTTT
[37 nt withheld, positions 290-326]
ACCCTATCTCGGTCTATTCTTTTGATTTATAAGGGATTTTGCCGATTTCGGCCTATTGGTTAAAAAAATG
AGCTGATTTAACAAAAATTTAACGCGAATTTTAACAAAATATTAACGCTTACAATTTCCATTCGCCATTC
AGGCTGCGCAACTGTTGGGAAGGGCGATCGGTGCGGGCCTCTTCGCTATTACGCCAGCTGGCGAAAGGGG
GATGTGCTGCAAGGCGATTAAGTTGGGTAACGCCAGGGTTTTCCCAGTCACGACGTTGTAAAACGACGGC
CAGTGAGCGCGCGTAATACGACTCACTATAGGGCGAATTGGGTACCCGGGATCTAGAAAAAAACTCGAGG
CGACAGAGTTTGCTCTGGAAACATCCGTGAAGCCACAGAGGATGTTTCCAGAGCAGACTCTGTCGCTCGA
GGTCGACGGTATCGATAAGCTTAGATCTGTGGTCTCATACAGAACTTATAAGATTCCCAAATCCAAAGAC
ATTTCACGTTTATGGTGATTTCCCAGAACACATAGCGACATGCAAATATTGCAGGGCGCCACTCCCCTGT
CCCTCACAGCCATCTTCCTGCCAGGGCGCACGCGCGCTGGGTGTTCCCGCCTAGTGACACTGGGCCCGCG
ATTCCTTGGAGCGGGTTGATGACGTCAGCGTTCGAATTCCTGCAGCCCGGGGGATCCACTAGTTCTAGAG
CGGCCGCCACCGCGGTGGAGCTCCAGCTTTTGTTCCCTTTAGTGAGGGTTAATTGCGCGCTTGGCGTAAT
CATGGTCATAGCTGTTTCCTGTGTGAAATTGTTATCCGCTCACAATTCCACACAACATACGAGCCGGAAG
CATAAAGTGTAAAGCCTGGGGTGCCTAATGAGTGAGCTAACTCACATTAATTGCGTTGCGCTCACTGCCC
GCTTTCCAGTCGGGAAACCTGTCGTGCCAGCTGCATTAATGAATCGGCCAACGCGCGGGGAGAGGCGGTT
TGCGTATTGGGCGCTCTTCCGCTTCCTCGCTCACTGACTCGCTGCGCTCGGTCGTTCGGCTGCGGCGAGC
GGTATCAGCTCACTCAAAGGCGGTAATACGGTTATCCACAGAATCAGGGGATAACGCAGGAAAGAACATG
TGAGCAAAAGGCCAGCAAAAGGCCAGGAACCGTAAAAAGGCCGCGTTGCTGGCGTTTTTCCATAGGCTCC
GCCCCCCTGACGAGCATCACAAAAATCGACGCTCAAGTCAGAGGTGGCGAAACCCGACAGGACTATAAAG
ATACCAGGCGTTTCCCCCTGGAAGCTCCCTCGTGCGCTCTCCTGTTCCGACCCTGCCGCTTACCGGATAC
CTGTCCGCCTTTCTCCCTTCGGGAAGCGTGGCGCTTTCTCATAGCTCACGCTGTAGGTATCTCAGTTCGG
TGTAGGTCGTTCGCTCCAAGCTGGGCTGTGTGCACGAACCCCCCGTTCAGCCCGACCGCTGCGCCTTATC
CGGTAACTATCGTCTTGAGTCCAACCCGGTAAGACACGACTTATCGCCACTGGCAGCAGCCACTGGTAAC
AGGATTAGCAGAGCGAGGTATGTAGGCGGTGCTACAGAGTTCTTGAAGTGGTGGCCTAACTACGGCTACA
CTAGAAGAACAGTATTTGGTATCTGCGCTCTGCTGAAGCCAGTTACCTTCGGAAAAAGAGTTGGTAGCTC
TTGATCCGGCAAACAAACCACCGCTGGTAGCGGTGGTTTTTTTGTTTGCAAGCAGCAGATTACGCGCAGA
AAAAAAGGATCTCAAGAAGATCCTTTGATCTTTTCTACGGGGTCTGACGCTCAGTGGAACGAAAACTCAC
GTTAAGGGATTTTGGTCATGAGATTATCAAAAAGGATCTTCACCTAGATCCTTTTAAATTAAAAATGAAG
TTTTAAATCAATCTAAAGTATATATGAGTAAACTTGGTCTGACAGTTACCAATGCTTAATCAGTGAGGCA
CCTATCTCAGCGATCTGTCTATTTCGTTCATCCATAGTTGCCTGACTCCCCGTCGTGTAGATAACTACGA
TACGGGAGGGCTTACCATCTGGCCCCAGTGCTGCAATGATACCGCGAGACCCACGCTCACCGGCTCCAGA
TTTATCAGCAATAAACCAGCCAGCCGGAAGGGCCGAGCGCAGAAGTGGTCCTGCAACTTTATCCGCCTCC
ATCCAGTCTATTAATTGTTGCCGGGAAGCTAGAGTAAGTAGTTCGCCAGTTAATAGTTTGCGCAACGTTG
TTGCCATTGCTACAGGCATCGTGGTGTCACGCTCGTCGTTTGGTATGGCTTCATTCAGCTCCGGTTCCCA
ACGATCAAGGCGAGTTACATGATCCCCCATGTTGTGCAAAAAAGCGGTTAGCTCCTTCGGTCCTCCGATC
GTTGTCAGAAGTAAGTTGGCCGCAGTGTTATCACTCATGGTTATGGCAGCACTGCATAATTCTCTTACTG
TCATGCCATCCGTAAGATGCTTTTCTGTGACTGGTGAGTACTCAACCAAGTCATTCTGAGAATAGTGTAT
GCGGCGACCGAGTTGCTCTTGCCCGGCGTCAATACGGGATAATACCGCGCCACATAGCAGAACTTTAAAA
GTGCTCATCATTGGAAAACGTTCTTCGGGGCGAAAACTCTCAAGGATCTTACCGCTGTTGAGATCCAGTT
CGATGTAACCCACTCGTGCACCCAACTGATCTTCAGCATCTTTTACTTTCACCAGCGTTTCTGGGTGAGC
AAAAACAGGAAGGCAAAATGCCGCAAAAAAGGGAATAAGGGCGACACGGAAATGTTGAATACTCATACTC
TTCCTTTTTCAATATTATTGAAGCATTTATCAGGGTTATTGTCTCATGAGCGGATACATATTTGAATGTA
TTTAGAAAAATAAACAAATAGGGGTTCCGCGCACATTTCCCCGAAAAGTGCCACCTGACGC
